>Addgene plasmid #43832 | sZF1 | depositor partial sequence | sequence record 59215 | ZF1
GACTACAAGGATGACGACGATAAATCTAGACCCGGGGAGCGCCCCTTCCAGTGTCGCATTTGCATGCGGA
ACTTTTCGCAGGACTCCTCCCTGCGGCGGCATACCCGTACTCATACCGGTGAAAAACCGTTTCAGTGTCG
GATCTGTATGCGAAATTTCTCCCGGCAGGAGCACCTGGTGCGGCATCTACGTACGCACACCGGCGAGAAG
CCATTCCAATGCCGAATATGCATGCGCAACTTCAGTGACCCCACCTCCCTGAACCGGCACCTAAAAACCC
ACCTGAGGGGATCCCAACTAGTCAAAAGTGAACTG
