>Addgene plasmid #43832 | sZF1 | addgene partial sequence | sequence record 59752 | CMV-F 5'-CGCAAATGGGCGGTAGGCGTG-3'
GAGCTCTCTGGCTAACTAGAGAACCCACTGCTTACTGGCTTATCGAAATTAATACGACTCACTATAGGGA
GACCCAAGCTTGGTACCGAGCTCGGATCCACTAGTAACGGCCGCCAGTGTGCTGGAATTCGGCTTGGGGA
TATCCACCATGGAGACAGACACACTCCTGCTATGGGTACTGCTGCTCTGGGTTCCAGGTTCCACTGGTGA
CTATCCATATGATGTTCCAGATTATGCTGGGGCCCAGCCGGCCAGATCTGACTACAAGGATGACGACGAT
AAATCTAGACCCGGGGAGCGCCCCTTCCAGTGTCGCATTTGCATGCGGAACTTTTCGCAGGACTCCTCCC
TGCGGCGGCATACCCGTACTCATACCGGTGAAAAACCGTTTCAGTGTCGGATCTGTATGCGAAATTTCTC
CCGGCAGGAGCACCTGGTGCGGCATCTACGTACGCACACCGGCGAGAAGCCATTCCAATGCCGAATATGC
ATGCGCAACTTCAGTGACCCCACCTCCCTGAACCGGCACCTAAAAACCCACCTGAGGGGATCCCAACTAG
TCAAAAGTGAACTGCCGCGGCTGCAGGTCGACGAACAAAAACTCATCTCAGAAGAGGATCTGAATGCTGT
GGGCCAGGACACGCAGGAGGTCATCGTGGTGCCACACTCCTTGCCCTTTAAGGTGGTGGTGATCTCAGCC
ATCCTGGCCCTGGTGGTGCTCACCATCATCTCCCTTATCATCCTCATCATGCTTTGGCAGAAGAAGCCAC
GTTAGGCGGCCGCTCGAGATCAGCCTCGACTGTGCCTTCTAGTTGCCAGCCATCTGTTGTTTGCCCCTCC
CCCGTGCCTTCCTTGACCCTGGAAGGTGCCACTCCCACTGTCCTTTCCTAATAAAATGAGGAAATTGCAT
CGCATTGTCTGAGTAGGTGTCATTCTATTCTGGGGGGTGGGGTGGGGCAGGACAGCAAGGG
