[The description below was written by a language model from this plasmid's Addgene catalogue record.]
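Description:
sZF1 is a mammalian expression plasmid built on the commercial pDisplay backbone, a vector designed to target a recombinant protein to the secretory pathway and anchor it on the outer face of the plasma membrane. It is propagated in E. coli under ampicillin selection; the record lists the copy number as unknown and gives no feature table, so origins of replication and any mammalian selection marker are not documented here.

The payload is a short synthetic insert of 315 bp named sZF1, cloned between BglII and SacII sites, both of which are preserved. Judging from the name and the title of the associated publication on cell-surface programmable DNA-binding domains, the insert encodes a surface-displayed zinc finger DNA-binding domain, although the record does not state its target sequence or finger composition. Expression is driven by the CMV promoter, giving strong constitutive transcription in most mammalian cell lines. The insert carries HA and Flag epitopes at its N terminus and a Myc epitope at its C terminus. In the standard pDisplay design, an N-terminal secretion leader and a C-terminal transmembrane anchor flank the cloning site, which would place the tagged zinc finger on the extracellular surface. These backbone elements are not itemised in the record.

The construct is intended for presenting a sequence-specific DNA-binding domain on the surface of living cells, so that transfected cells can be labelled or "barcoded" by externally supplied DNA carrying the cognate binding site. The epitope tags allow surface expression to be checked by antibody staining.
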