Addgene plasmid #43832: sZF1
Depositing lab: George Church. Depositing organization: Harvard Medical School. Publication: Barcoding cells using cell-surface programmable DNA-binding domains. Mali P, Aach J, Lee JH, Levner D, Nip L, Church GM. Nat Methods. 2013 Mar 17. doi: 10.1038/nmeth.2407. PubMed 23503053.
Backbone
  Vector backbone: pDisplay
  Backbone manufacturer: Invitrogen
  Vector type: Mammalian Expression
Growth in bacteria
  Bacterial resistance: Ampicillin, 100 μg/mL
  Growth temperature: 37°C
  Growth strain: Top10
  Copy number: Unknown
Gene/Insert
  Gene/Insert name: sZF1
  Species: Synthetic
  Insert size (bp): 315
  Promoter: CMV
  Tag / fusion protein: HA Flag (N terminal on insert); Myc (C terminal on insert)
  Cloning method: Restriction Enzyme; 5′ cloning site BglII (not destroyed); 3′ cloning site SacII (not destroyed)
  Sequencing primers: 5′ CMV_F
Terms and licenses: Academic/Nonprofit Terms; Industry Terms: Not Available to Industry
How to cite: sZF1 was a gift from George Church (Addgene plasmid # 43832 ; http://n2t.net/addgene:43832 ; RRID:Addgene_43832)
